Addgene plasmid #59691: pGEM-T Dmel Or94b
Purpose: Probe for Drosophila melanogaster Or94b expression
Depositing lab: Richard Axel & Leslie Vosshall. Depositing organization: Columbia University. Publication: A spatial map of olfactory receptor expression in the Drosophila antenna. Vosshall LB, Amrein H, Morozov PS, Rzhetsky A, Axel R. Cell. 1999 Mar 5;96(5):725-36. 10.1016/S0092-8674(00)80582-6 PubMed 10089887.
Backbone
  Vector backbone: pGEM-T
  Backbone manufacturer: Promega
  Backbone size w/o insert (bp): 3000
  Vector type: Bacterial Expression
Growth in bacteria
  Bacterial resistance: Ampicillin, 100 μg/mL
  Growth temperature: 37°C
  Growth strain: DH5alpha
  Copy number: High Copy
Gene/Insert
  Gene/Insert name: Or94b
  Species: D. melanogaster (fly)
  Insert size (bp): 1100
  Entrez Gene: Or94b (a.k.a. Dmel_CG6679, 94D.2, 94b, CG6679, DOR109, Dmel\CG6679, anon-JP2002534971-A.31, anon-JP2002534971-A.32)
  Cloning method: Unknown
  Sequencing primers: 5′ M13-F20; 3′ M13-Rev
Terms and licenses: Academic/Nonprofit Terms; Industry Terms: Not Available to Industry
Depositor comments: source: Genomic DNA
How to cite: pGEM-T Dmel Or94b was a gift from Richard Axel & Leslie Vosshall (Addgene plasmid # 59691 ; http://n2t.net/addgene:59691 ; RRID:Addgene_59691)
