[The description below was written by a language model from this plasmid's Addgene catalogue record.]
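Description:
pGEM-T Dmel Or94b is a small, high-copy bacterial cloning plasmid built on the commercial pGEM-T backbone (about 3 kb), a vector designed for T/A cloning of PCR products. It is propagated in standard E. coli cloning strains and selected with ampicillin. Although catalogued as a bacterial expression vector, its stated role is as a template plasmid rather than a protein-expression construct. No feature table accompanies the record, so the exact arrangement of backbone elements and the orientation of the insert are not documented here. The cloning method is listed as unknown.

The insert is a fragment of roughly 1.1 kb from the Drosophila melanogaster odorant receptor gene Or94b (CG6679). The depositor notes that it was derived from genomic DNA rather than cDNA, so it may include intronic sequence, though the record does not say which part of the locus is covered. The insert can be sequenced from flanking M13 forward and reverse primer sites. pGEM-T vectors generally carry opposing T7 and SP6 phage RNA polymerase promoters on either side of the cloning site, which allow in vitro transcription of sense or antisense RNA from a linearised template. This fits the stated purpose of the plasmid as a probe for Or94b expression. It would typically be used to generate labelled riboprobes for in situ hybridisation, to map which olfactory sensory neurons in fly olfactory tissue such as the antenna express this receptor.
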