>Addgene plasmid #59691 | pGEM-T Dmel Or94b | addgene partial sequence | sequence record 97019 | M13pUC-Fwd 5'-CCCAGTCACGACGTTGTAAAACG-3'
TGTAATACGACTCACTATAGGGCGAATTGGGCCCGACGTCGCATGCTCCCGGCCGCCATGGCCGCGGGAT
TATGGAGTCTACAAATCGTCTAAGTGCCATCCAAACACTTTTAGTAATCCAACGTTGGATAGGACTTCTT
AAATGGGAAAACGAGGGCGAGGATGGAGTATTAACCTGGCTAAAACGAATATATCCTTTTGTACTGCACC
TTCCACTGACCTTCACGTATATTGCCTTAATGTGGTATGAAGCTATTACATCGTCAGATTTTGAGGAAGC
TGGTCAAGTTCTGTACATGTCCATCACCGAACTGGCATTGGTCACTAAACTGCTGAATATTTGGTATCGT
CGTCATGAAGCTGCTAGTCTAATCCACGAATTGCAACACGATCCCGCATTTAATCTGCGCAATTCGGAGG
AAATCAAATTCTGGCAGCAAAATCAGAGGAACTTTAAGAGAATATTTTACTGGTACATCTGGGGCAGCCT
TTTCGTGGCTGTAATGGGTTATATAAGCGTGTTTTTCCAGGAGGATTACGAGCTGCCCTTTGGCTACTAC
GTGCCATTCGAGTGGCGCACCAGAGAGCGATACTTCTACGCTTGGGGCTATAATGTGGTGGCCATGACCC
TGTGCTGTCTATCCAACATCCTACTGGACACACTAGGCTGTTATTTCATGTTCCACATCGCCTCGCTTTT
CAGGCTTTTGGGAATGCGACTGGAGGTCTTGAAAAATGCAGCCGAAGAGAAAGCCAGACCGGAGTTGCGC
CGCATTTTCCAACTGCACACTAAAGTCCGCCGATTGACGAGGGAATGCGAAGTGTTAGTTTCACCCTATG
TTCTATCCCAAGTGGTCTTCAGTGCCTTCATCATCTGCTTCAGTGCCTATCGACTGGTGCACATGGGCTT
CAAGCAGCGACCTGGACTCTTCGTGACCACCGTGCAATTCGTGGCCGTCATGATCGTGCAGATTTTCTTG
CCCTGTTACTACGGCAATGAGTTGACCTTTCATGCCAATGCACTCACTAATAGTGTCTTCGGTACCAATT
GGCTGGAGTACTCCGTGGGCACTCGCAAGCTGCT
