>Addgene plasmid #59691 | pGEM-T Dmel Or94b | addgene partial sequence | sequence record 97023 | M13pUC-Rev 5'-AGCGGATAACAATTTCACACAGG-3'
TGACCATGATTACGCCAAGCTATTTAGGTGACACTATAGAATACTCAAGCTATGCATCCAACGCGTTGGG
AGCTCTCCCATATGGTCGACCTGCAGGCGGCCGCACTAGTGATTCTTGGATATCTTTAGCAGCAGGGCGA
AGAAACTGTAGGCATTGTTGATGGTCTGCCAAAAGTTATGGGTTAGAGAGTAGAAATATATTAAGAAAAT
TAAGATGTGCATGTTCCTATTTATATAAAGCTTTAAAGTTATCTGATATCTTTTTTAAACTTTTGCGGAA
ATCTTACCTTCACAAAGATGGGCAGTCCTATTTCAAAGAACACCCCAGCTCGCACCTTAACCGGTCGCTT
AAGGAACTCCATGTAGCAGTTAAGCAGCTTGCGAGTGCCCACGGAGTACTCCAGCCAATTGGTACCGAAG
ACACTATTAGTGAGTGCATTGGCATGAAAGGTCAACTCATTGCCGTAGTAACAGGGCAAGAAAATCTGCA
CGATCATGACGGCCACGAATTGCACGGTGGTCACGAAGAGTCCAGGTCGCTGCTTGAAGCCCATGTGCAC
CAGTCGATAGGCACTGAAGCAGATGATGAAGGCACTGAAGACCACTTGGGATAGAACATAGGGTGAAACT
AACACTTCGCATTCCCTCGTCAATCGGCGGACTTTAGTGTGCAGTTGGAAAATGCGGCGCAACTCCGGTC
TGGCTTTCTCTTCGGCTGCATTTTTCAAGACCTCCAGTCGCATTCCCAAAAGCCTGAAAAGCGAGGCGAT
GTGGAACATGAAATAACAGCCTAGTGTGTCCAGTAGGATGTTGGATAGACAGCACAGGGTCATGGCCACC
ACATTATAGCCCCAAGCGTAGAAGTATCGCTCTCTGGTGCGCCACTCGAATGGCACGTAGTAGCCAAAGG
GCAGCTCGTAATCCTCCTGG
